Addgene plasmid #36701: TAL2262
Depositing lab: Keith Joung. Depositing organization: Massachusetts General Hospital. Publication: FLASH assembly of TALENs for high-throughput genome editing. Reyon D, Tsai SQ, Khayter C, Foden JA, Sander JD, Joung JK. Nat Biotechnol. 2012 Apr 8. doi: 10.1038/nbt.2170. PubMed 22484455.
Backbone
  Vector backbone: JDS74
  Backbone manufacturer: Joung lab (Addgene Plasmid # 32288)
  Backbone size w/o insert (bp): 6447
  Vector type: Mammalian, T7 for in vitro mRNA synthesis
Growth in bacteria
  Bacterial resistance: Ampicillin, 100 μg/mL
  Growth temperature: 37°C
  Growth strain: XL1 Blue
  Copy number: High Copy
Gene/Insert
  Gene/Insert name: CTNNB1-TALEN_Left (alt name: CTNNB1)
  Species: H. sapiens (human)
  Insert size (bp): 1538
  Entrez Gene: Ctnnb1 (a.k.a. Bfc, Catnb, Mesc)
  Promoter: CMV
  Tag / fusion protein: 3X Flag (N terminal on backbone); WT FOKI (C terminal on backbone)
  Cloning method: Restriction Enzyme; 5′ cloning site BsmBI (destroyed during cloning); 3′ cloning site BsmBI (destroyed during cloning)
  Sequencing primers: 5′ CMV-F; 3′ BGH-rev
Terms and licenses: Academic/Nonprofit Terms; Industry Terms: Not Available to Industry
Depositor comments: Target binding site: TCCAGCGTGGACAATGG It is strongly recommended that users perform a diagnostic digest to verify this plasmid prior to use. For example, a double digest of the plasmid with BamHI and KpnI should result in two bands at 2.2kb and 5.9kb.
How to cite: TAL2262 was a gift from Keith Joung (Addgene plasmid # 36701 ; http://n2t.net/addgene:36701 ; RRID:Addgene_36701)
