[The description below was written by a language model from this plasmid's Addgene catalogue record.]
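Description:
TAL2262 is a mammalian expression plasmid encoding the left monomer of a TALEN pair directed against the human CTNNB1 (beta-catenin) gene. It is built on the JDS74 backbone, a TALEN expression vector of about 6.4 kb, into which an approximately 1.5 kb array of TAL effector repeats was inserted through BsmBI sites that were destroyed during cloning. The repeat array was generated as part of a FLASH assembly effort for high-throughput TALEN construction. The plasmid is maintained in E. coli at high copy number under ampicillin selection; the record does not name the bacterial origin of replication.

The backbone supplies the flanking parts of the nuclease, so the inserted repeats are read in frame with an N-terminal 3X FLAG epitope tag and a C-terminal wild-type FokI cleavage domain. The repeats determine the DNA sequence recognised, while FokI provides nuclease activity. Because FokI must dimerise to cut, this left-hand construct is meant to be used with a matching right-hand TALEN that binds the opposite strand nearby, producing a double-strand break in the spacer between the two half-sites. Expression in mammalian cells is driven by the CMV promoter, and the vector type also lists a T7 promoter, which allows in vitro transcription of TALEN mRNA for direct delivery. The use of a BGH reverse sequencing primer suggests a BGH polyadenylation region downstream, though this is not stated explicitly. One inconsistency is that the species is given as human while the linked gene entry uses mouse-style nomenclature and aliases. No feature table was provided, so element positions cannot be confirmed. Typical applications are targeted mutagenesis or editing of the CTNNB1 locus.
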