>Addgene plasmid #36701 | TAL2262 | depositor partial sequence | sequence record 45894 | TAL2262 sequence 1538 bps
GAACCTGACCCCAGACCAGGTAGTCGCAATCGCGTCACATGACGGGGGAAAGCAAGCCCTGGAAACCGTG
CAAAGGTTGTTGCCGGTCCTTTGTCAAGACCACGGCCTTACACCGGAGCAAGTCGTGGCCATTGCATCCC
ACGACGGTGGCAAACAGGCTCTTGAGACGGTTCAGAGACTTCTCCCAGTTCTCTGTCAAGCCCACGGGCT
GACTCCCGATCAAGTTGTAGCGATTGCGTCGAACATTGGAGGGAAACAAGCATTGGAGACTGTCCAACGG
CTCCTTCCCGTGTTGTGTCAAGCCCACGGTTTGACGCCTGCACAAGTGGTCGCCATCGCCAACAACAACG
GCGGTAAGCAGGCGCTGGAAACAGTACAGCGCCTGCTGCCTGTACTGTGCCAGGATCATGGACTGACCCC
AGACCAGGTAGTCGCAATCGCGTCACATGACGGGGGAAAGCAAGCCCTGGAAACCGTGCAAAGGTTGTTG
CCGGTCCTTTGTCAAGACCACGGCCTTACACCGGAGCAAGTCGTGGCCATTGCAAATAATAACGGTGGCA
AACAGGCTCTTGAGACGGTTCAGAGACTTCTCCCAGTTCTCTGTCAAGCCCACGGGCTGACTCCCGATCA
AGTTGTAGCGATTGCGTCCAACGGTGGAGGGAAACAAGCATTGGAGACTGTCCAACGGCTCCTTCCCGTG
TTGTGTCAAGCCCACGGTTTGACGCCTGCACAAGTGGTCGCCATCGCCAACAACAACGGCGGTAAGCAGG
CGCTGGAAACAGTACAGCGCCTGCTGCCTGTACTGTGCCAGGATCATGGACTGACCCCAGACCAGGTAGT
CGCAATCGCGAACAATAATGGGGGAAAGCAAGCCCTGGAAACCGTGCAAAGGTTGTTGCCGGTCCTTTGT
CAAGACCACGGCCTTACACCGGAGCAAGTCGTGGCCATTGCAAGCAACATCGGTGGCAAACAGGCTCTTG
AGACGGTTCAGAGACTTCTCCCAGTTCTCTGTCAAGCCCACGGGCTGACTCCCGATCAAGTTGTAGCGAT
TGCGTCGCATGACGGAGGGAAACAAGCATTGGAGACTGTCCAACGGCTCCTTCCCGTGTTGTGTCAAGCC
CACGGTTTGACGCCTGCACAAGTGGTCGCCATCGCCTCCAATATTGGCGGTAAGCAGGCGCTGGAAACAG
TACAGCGCCTGCTGCCTGTACTGTGCCAGGATCATGGACTGACCCCAGACCAGGTAGTCGCAATCGCGTC
GAACATTGGGGGAAAGCAAGCCCTGGAAACCGTGCAAAGGTTGTTGCCGGTCCTTTGTCAAGACCACGGC
CTTACACCGGAGCAAGTCGTGGCCATTGCAAGCAATGGGGGTGGCAAACAGGCTCTTGAGACGGTTCAGA
GACTTCTCCCAGTTCTCTGTCAAGCCCACGGGCTGACTCCCGATCAAGTTGTAGCGATTGCGAATAACAA
TGGAGGGAAACAAGCATTGGAGACTGTCCAACGGCTCCTTCCCGTGTTGTGTCAAGCCCACGGTCTGA
