>Addgene plasmid #36701 | TAL2262 | addgene partial sequence | sequence record 48056 | CMV-F 5'-CGCAAATGGGCGGTAGGCGTG-3'
AGCAGAGCTCTCTGGCTAACTAGAGAACCCACTGCTTACTGGCTTATCGAAATTAATACGACTCACTATA
GGGAGACCCAAGCTGGCTAGCACCATGGACTACAAAGACCATGACGGTGATTATAAAGATCATGACATCG
ATTACAAGGATGACGATGACAAGATGGCCCCCAAGAAGAAGAGGAAGGTGGGCATTCACCGCGGGGTACC
TATGGTGGACTTGAGGACACTCGGTTATTCGCAACAGCAACAGGAGAAAATCAAGCCTAAGGTCAGGAGC
ACCGTCGCGCAACACCACGAGGCGCTTGTGGGGCATGGCTTCACTCATGCGCATATTGTCGCGCTTTCAC
AGCACCCTGCGGCGCTTGGGACGGTGGCTGTCAAATACCAAGATATGATTGCGGCCCTGCCCGAAGCCAC
GCACGAGGCAATTGTAGGGGTCGGTAAACAGTGGTCGGGAGCGCGAGCACTTGAGGCGCTGCTGACTGTG
GCGGGTGAGCTTAGGGGGCCTCCGCTCCAGCTCGACACCGGGCAGCTGCTGAAGATCGCGAAGAGAGGGG
GAGTAACAGCGGTAGAGGCAGTGCACGCCTGGCGCAATGCGCTCACCGGGGCCCCCTTGAACCTGACCCC
AGACCAGGTAGTCGCAATCGCGTCACATGACGGGGGAAAGCAAGCCCTGGAAACCGTGCAAAGGTTGTTG
CCGGTCCTTTGTCAAGACCACGGCCTTACACCGGAGCAAGTCGTGGCCATTGCATCCCACGACGGTGGCA
AACAGGCTCTTGAGACGGTTCAGAGACTTCTCCCAGTTCTCTGTCAAGCCCACGGGCTGACTCCCGATCA
AGTTGTAGCGATTGCGTCGAACATTGGAGGGAAACAAGCATTGGAGACTGTCCAACGGCTCCTTCCCGTG
TTGTGTCAAGCCCACGGTTTGACGCCTGCACAAGTGGTCGCCATCGCCAACAACAACGGCGG
