>Addgene plasmid #36701 | TAL2262 | addgene partial sequence | sequence record 48057 | JDS-TALEN-F 5'-TAGGGGTCGGTAAACAGTGG-3'
CTGCTGACTGTGGCGGGTGAGCTTAGGGGGCCTCCGCTCCAGCTCGACACCGGGCAGCTGCTGAAGATCG
CGAAGAGAGGGGGAGTAACAGCGGTAGAGGCAGTGCACGCCTGGCGCAATGCGCTCACCGGGGCCCCCTT
GAACCTGACCCCAGACCAGGTAGTCGCAATCGCGTCACATGACGGGGGAAAGCAAGCCCTGGAAACCGTG
CAAAGGTTGTTGCCGGTCCTTTGTCAAGACCACGGCCTTACACCGGAGCAAGTCGTGGCCATTGCATCCC
ACGACGGTGGCAAACAGGCTCTTGAGACGGTTCAGAGACTTCTCCCAGTTCTCTGTCAAGCCCACGGGCT
GACTCCCGATCAAGTTGTAGCGATTGCGTCGAACATTGGAGGGAAACAAGCATTGGAGACTGTCCAACGG
CTCCTTCCCGTGTTGTGTCAAGCCCACGGTTTGACGCCTGCACAAGTGGTCGCCATCGCCAACAACAACG
GCGGTAAGCAGGCGCTGGAAACAGTACAGCGCCTGCTGCCTGTACTGTGCCAGGATCATGGACTGACCCC
AGACCAGGTAGTCGCAATCGCGTCACATGACGGGGGAAAGCAAGCCCTGGAAACCGTGCAAAGGTTGTTG
CCGGTCCTTTGTCAAGACCACGGCCTTACACCGGAGCAAGTCGTGGCCATTGCAAATAATAACGGTGGCA
AACAGGCTCTTGAGACGGTTCAGAGACTTCTCCCAGTTCTCTGTCAAGCCCACGGGCTGACTCCCGATCA
AGTTGTAGCGATTGCGTCCAACGGTGGAGGGAAACAAGCATTGGAGACTGTCCAACGGCTCCTTCCCGTG
TTGTGTCAAGCCCACGGTTTGACGCCTGCACAAGTGGTCGCCATCGCCAACAACAACGGCGGTAAGCAGG
CGCTGGAAACAGTACAGCGCCTGCTGCCTGTACTGTGCC
